Addgene plasmid #145891: pAc5.1B-lambdaN-HA-DmLSm7_A
Purpose: Insect Expression of DmLSm7
Depositing lab: Elisa Izaurralde. Depositing organization: Max Planck Institute for Developmental Biology. Publication: A divergent Sm fold in EDC3 proteins mediates DCP1 binding and P-body targeting. Tritschler F, Eulalio A, Truffault V, Hartmann MD, Helms S, Schmidt S, Coles M, Izaurralde E, Weichenrieder O. Mol Cell Biol. 2007 Dec . 27(24):8600-11. 10.1128/MCB.01506-07 PubMed 17923697.
Backbone
  Vector backbone: Unknown
  Vector type: Insect Expression
Growth in bacteria
  Bacterial resistance: Ampicillin, 100 μg/mL
  Growth temperature: 37°C
  Growth strain: DH5alpha
  Copy number: Low Copy
Gene/Insert
  Gene/Insert name: DmLSm7
  Species: D. melanogaster (fly)
  Entrez Gene: LSm7 (a.k.a. BcDNA:RH73529, CG13277, Dmel\CG13277)
  Cloning method: Unknown
Terms and licenses: Academic/Nonprofit Terms; Industry Terms: Not Available to Industry
Depositor comments: ORF extracted from NCBI: NM_135963.2 Plasmids from this collection were made available to the research community and donated after the lab closed. Please note that the sequence provided by the depositing laboratory may be theoretical/predicted or based on Sanger sequencing results. There may be discrepancies between sequencing results obtained by Addgene and the depositor sequence. If an Addgene verified sequence is not available, please contact before placing your order to request that our lab fully sequence the plasmid.
How to cite: pAc5.1B-lambdaN-HA-DmLSm7_A was a gift from Elisa Izaurralde (Addgene plasmid # 145891 ; http://n2t.net/addgene:145891 ; RRID:Addgene_145891)
