[The description below was written by a language model from this plasmid's Addgene catalogue record and pLannotate feature annotations shown in this document.]
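Description:
pAc5.1B-lambdaN-HA-DmLSm7_A is an insect-cell expression plasmid of about 5.8 kb that drives production of the Drosophila melanogaster LSm7 protein (CG13277) as an N-terminally tagged fusion. The catalogue lists the backbone as unknown, although the name and feature layout point to a pAc5.1-type vector. It is propagated in E. coli through a ColE1/pUC-family origin and selected with ampicillin via the bla gene and its own promoter. The annotation tool calls the origin high-copy, whereas the repository entry lists the plasmid as low copy. Short fragments annotated as tetracycline resistance and SV40 large T antigen appear to be non-functional backbone remnants. No selectable marker for insect cells is annotated, which suits transient transfection.

Expression is driven by the strong constitutive Drosophila actin 5C promoter. Downstream lies a short fragment of the bacteriophage lambda N protein, followed by an HA epitope (annotated as a fragment of a 3xHA element, so probably a single copy) and then the LSm7 open reading frame. The annotation tool labelled this ORF by similarity to human LSM7, but the record states it is the fly gene taken from a reference mRNA. A V5 tag sequence from the vector lies after the insert; the record does not show whether it is in frame or preceded by a stop codon. An SV40 polyadenylation signal follows.

The lambda N peptide binds BoxB RNA hairpins, so fusions of this kind are generally used in tethering assays, in which a protein is recruited to a BoxB-containing reporter mRNA to test its effect on translation or stability. The HA tag allows detection or immunoprecipitation. The record itself states only insect expression of DmLSm7, and the associated study concerns mRNA decapping factors and P-body targeting.
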