Features (pLannotate 1.2.2; 11 found; start..end, strand, type, name):
     56..2568    +  promoter       Ac5 promoter: Drosophila melanogaster actin 5C promoter
   2588..2653    +  CDS            N (fragment): REGN_LAMBD - Experimental evidence at protein level: Swiss-Prot protein existence level 1. Plays a role as a transcriptional antitermination factor that allows the virus to initiate its lytic phase. Activates expression of the delayed viral early genes by modifying host RNA polymerase (RNAP) into a form that is resistant to termination signals. This antitermination function requires the host NusA protein which serves to stabilize the interaction between antitermination protein N and host RNA polymerase. From Escherichia phage lambda (Bacteriophage lambda).
   2678..2704    +  CDS            3xHA (fragment): three tandem HA epitope tags
   2723..3052    +  CDS            LSM7: LSM7_HUMAN - Experimental evidence at protein level: Swiss-Prot protein existence level 1. Plays role in pre-mRNA splicing as component of the U4/U6-U5 tri-snRNP complex that is involved in spliceosome assembly, and as component of the precatalytic spliceosome (spliceosome B complex) (PubMed:28781166). The heptameric LSM2-8 complex binds specifically to the 3'-terminal U-tract of U6 snRNA (PubMed:10523320). From Homo sapiens (Human).
   3080..3121    +  CDS            V5 tag: epitope tag from simian virus 5
   3221..3355    -  polyA_signal   SV40 poly(A) signal: SV40 polyadenylation signal
   3378..3462    -  CDS            large T antigen (fragment): large T antigen from SV40 (simian virus 40)
   3463..3933    +  CDS            TcR (fragment): tetracycline efflux protein; tet; confers resistance to tetracycline
   3977..4565    -  rep_origin     ori: high-copy-number ColE1/pMB1/pBR322/pUC origin of replication
   4736..5596    -  CDS            AmpR: β-lactamase; bla; confers resistance to ampicillin, carbenicillin, and related antibiotics
   5597..5701    -  promoter       AmpR promoter: bla
>Addgene plasmid #145891 | pAc5.1B-lambdaN-HA-DmLSm7_A | depositor full sequence | sequence record 288336 | Full Sequence
CTTCAAGGAATTAATTCTATATTCTAAAAACACAAATGATACTTCTAAAAAAAATCATGAATGGCATCAA
CTCTGAATCAAATCTTTGCAGATGCACCTACTTCTCATTTCCACTGTCACATCATTTTTCCAGATCTCGC
TGCCTGTTATGTGGCCCACAAACCAAGACACGTTTTATGGCCATTAAAGCTGGCTGATCGTCGCCAAACA
CCAAATACATATCAATATGTACATTCGAGAAAGAAGCGATCAAAGAAGCGTCTTCGGGCGAGTAGGAGAA
TGCGGAGGAGAAGGAGAACGAGCTGATCTAGTATCTCTCCACAATCCAATGCCAACTGACCAACTGGCCA
TATTCGGAGCAATTTGAAGCCAATTTCCATCGCCTGGCGATCGCTCCATTCTTGGCTATATGTTTTTCAC
CGTTCCCGGGGCCATTTTCAAAGACTCGTCGGTAAGATAAGATTGTGTCACTCGCTGTCTCTCTTCATTT
GTCGAAGAATGCTGAGGAATTTCGCGATGACGTCGGCGAGTATTTTGAAGAATGAGAATAATTTGTATTT
ATACGAAAATCAGTTAGTGGAATTTTCTACAAAAACATGTTATCTATAGATAATTTTGTTGCAAAATATG
TTGACTATGACAAAGATTGTATGTATATACCTTTAATGTATTCTCATTTTCTTATGTATTTATAATGGCA
ATGATGATACTGATGATATTTTAAGATGATGCCAGACCACAGGCTGATTTCTGCGTCTTTTGCCGAACGC
AGTGCATGTGCGGTTGTTGTTTTTTGGAATAGTTTCAATTTTCGGACTGTCCGCTTTGATTTCAGTTTCT
TGGCTTATTCAAAAAGCAAAGTAAAGCCAAAAAAGCGAGATGGCAATACCAAATGCGGCAAAACGGTAGT
GGAAGGAAAGGGGTGCGGGGCAGCGGAAGGAAGGGTGGGGCGGGGCGTGGCGGGGTCTGTGGCTGGGCGC
GACGTCACCGACGTTGGAGCCACTCCTTTGACCATGTGTGCGTGTGTGTATTATTCGTGTCTCGCCACTC
GCCGGTTGTTTTTTTCTTTTTATCTCGCTCTCTCTAGCGCCATCTCGTACGCATGCTCAACGCACCGCAT
GTTGCCGTGTCCTTTATGCGTCATTTTGGCTCGAAATAGGCAATTATTTAAACAAAGATTAGTCAACGAA
AACGCTAAAATAAATAAGTCTACAATATGGTTACTTATTGCCATGTGTGTGCAGCCAACGATAGCAACAA
AAGCAACAACACAGTGGCTTTCCCTCTTTCACTTTTTGTTTGCAAGCGCGTGCGAGCAAGACGGCACGAC
CGGCAAACGCAATTACGCTGACAAAGAGCAGACGAAGTTTTGGCCGAAAAACATCAAGGCGCCTGATACG
AATGCATTTGCAATAACAATTGCGATATTTAATATTGTTTATGAAGCTGTTTGACTTCAAAACACACAAA
AAAAAAAATAAAACAAATTATTTGAAAGAGAATTAGGAATCGGACAGCTTATCGTTACGGGCTAACAGCA
CACCGAGACGAAATAGCTTACCTGACGTCACAGCCTCTGGAAGAACTGCCGCCAAGCAGAGAGAGAGAGA
AAAAGAGGGAGAGCAGCTTAGACCGCATGTGCTTGTGTGTGAGGCGTCTCTCTCTTCGTCTCCTGTTTGC
GCAAACGCATAGACTGCACTGAGAAAATCGATTACCTATTTTTTATGAATGAATATTTGCACTATTACTA
TTCAAAACTATTAAGATAGCAATCACATTCAATAGCCAAATACTATACCACCTGAGCGATGCAACGAAAT
GATCAATTTGAGCAAAAATGCTGCATATTTAGGACGGCATCATTATAGAAATGCTTCTTGCTGTGTACTT
TTCTCTCGTCTGGCAGCTGTTTCGCCGTTATTGTTAAAACCGGCTTAAGTTAGGTGTGTTTTCTACGACT
AGTGATGCCCCTACTAGAAGATGTGTGTTGCACAAATGTCCCTGAATAACCAATTTGAAGTGCAGATAGC
AGTAAACGTAAGCTAATATGAATATTATTTAACTGTAATGTTTTAATATCGCTGGACATTACTAATAAAC
CCACTATAAACACATGTACATATGTATGTTTTGGCATACAATGAGTAGTTGGGGAAAAAATGTGTAAAAG
CACCGTGACCATCACAGCATAAAGATAACCAGCTGAAGTATCGAATATGAGTAACCCCCAAATTGAATCA
CATGCCGCAACTGATAGGACCCATGGAAGTACACTCTTCATGGCGATATACAAGACACACACAAGCACGA
ACACCCAGTTGCGGAGGAAATTCTCCGTAAATGAAAACCCAATCGGCGAACAATTCATACCCATATATGG
TAAAAGTTTTGAACGCGACTTGAGAGCGGAGAGCATTGCGGCTGATAAGGTTTTAGCGCTAAGCGGGCTT
TATAAAACGGGCTGCGGGACCAGTTTTCATATCACTACCGTTTGAGTTCTTGTGCTGTGTGGATACTCCT
CCCGACACAAAGCCGCTCCATCAGCCAGCAGTCGTCTAATCCAGAGACCCCGGATCGGGGTACCAACATG
GACGCACAAACACGACGACGTGAGCGTCGCGCTGAGAAACAAGCTCAATGGAAAGCTGCAAACGGTGGAT
CTCCTCCACATATGGCTTACCCATACGATGTTCCAGATTACGCTCCTCCAAGCTTGAATTCTATGGCAGA
TAAAAAGGTGGGTGGCAACAATGACGGTAAGGAGAAGCGCCGCAAGGAGTCCATTCTGGACCTCTCCAAG
TACTTGGAGAAACAGATCCGCGTGAAATTCGCGGGCGGCCGCGAGGCATCCGGAATCCTCAAGGGCTACG
ATGCGCTGCTCAATCTGGTGCTGGACAACACGGTGGAGTATCTGCGCGACTCGGATGAGCCCTACAAACT
GACCGAGGAGCAGACCCGCAGCCTGGGACTGGTCGTCTGTCGCGGCACAGCCCTCGTCCTCATTTGTCCG
CAAGACGGAGTCGAGAGCATCGCCAATCCGTTTATAACGCAATAGAGTCTAGAGGGCCCGCGGTTCGAAG
GTAAGCCTATCCCTAACCCTCTCCTCGGTCTCGATTCTACGCGTACCGGTCATCATCACCATCACCATTG
AGTTTAAACCCGCTGATCAGCCTCGACTGTGCCTTCTAAGGCCTGAGCTCGCTGATCAGCCTCGATCGAG
GATCCAGACATGATAAGATACATTGATGAGTTTGGACAAACCACAACTAGAATGCAGTGAAAAAAATGCT
TTATTTGTGAAATTTGTGATGCTATTGCTTTATTTGTAACCATTATAAGCTGCAATAAACAAGTTAACAA
CAACAATTGCATTCATTTTATGTTTCAGGTTCAGGGGGAGGTGTGGGAGGTTTTTTAAAGCAAGTAAAAC
CTCTACAAATGTGGTATGGCTGATTATGATCAGTCGACCGATGCCCTTGAGAGCCTTCAACCCAGTCAGC
TCCTTCCGGTGGGCGCGGGGCATGACTATCGTCGCCGCACTTATGACTGTCTTCTTTATCATGCAACTCG
TAGGACAGGTGCCGGCAGCGCTCTGGGTCATTTTCGGCGAGGACCGCTTTCGCTGGAGCGCGACGATGAT
CGGCCTGTCGCTTGCGGTATTCGGAATCTTGCACGCCCTCGCTCAAGCCTTCGTCACTGGTCCCGCCACC
AAACGTTTCGGCGAGAAGCAGGCCATTATCGCCGGCATGGCGGCCGACGCGCTGGGCTACGTCTTGCTGG
CGTTCGCGACGCGAGGCTGGATGGCCTTCCCCATTATGATTCTTCTCGCTTCCGGCGGCATCGGGATGCC
CGCGTTGCAGGCCATGCTGTCCAGGCAGGTAGATGACGACCATCAGGGACAGCTTCAAGGATCGCTCGCG
GCTCTTACCAGCCAGCAAAAGGCCAGGAACCGTAAAAAGGCCGCGTTGCTGGCGTTTTTCCATAGGCTCC
GCCCCCCTGACGAGCATCACAAAAATCGACGCTCAAGTCAGAGGTGGCGAAACCCGACAGGACTATAAAG
ATACCAGGCGTTTCCCCCTGGAAGCTCCCTCGTGCGCTCTCCTGTTCCGACCCTGCCGCTTACCGGATAC
CTGTCCGCCTTTCTCCCTTCGGGAAGCGTGGCGCTTTCTCAATGCTCACGCTGTAGGTATCTCAGTTCGG
TGTAGGTCGTTCGCTCCAAGCTGGGCTGTGTGCACGAACCCCCCGTTCAGCCCGACCGCTGCGCCTTATC
CGGTAACTATCGTCTTGAGTCCAACCCGGTAAGACACGACTTATCGCCACTGGCAGCAGCCACTGGTAAC
AGGATTAGCAGAGCGAGGTATGTAGGCGGTGCTACAGAGTTCTTGAAGTGGTGGCCTAACTACGGCTACA
CTAGAAGGACAGTATTTGGTATCTGCGCTCTGCTGAAGCCAGTTACCTTCGGAAAAAGAGTTGGTAGCTC
TTGATCCGGCAAACAAACCACCGCTGGTAGCGGTGGTTTTTTTGTTTGCAAGCAGCAGATTACGCGCAGA
AAAAAAGGATCTCAAGAAGATCCTTTGATCTTTTCTACGGGGTCTGACGCTCAGTGGAACGAAAACTCAC
GTTAAGGGATTTTGGTCATGAGATTATCAAAAAGGATCTTCACCTAGATCCTTTTAAATTAAAAATGAAG
TTTTAAATCAATCTAAAGTATATATGAGTAAACTTGGTCTGACAGTTACCAATGCTTAATCAGTGAGGCA
CCTATCTCAGCGATCTGTCTATTTCGTTCATCCATAGTTGCCTGACTCCCCGTCGTGTAGATAACTACGA
TACGGGAGGGCTTACCATCTGGCCCCAGTGCTGCAATGATACCGCGAGACCCACGCTCACCGGCTCCAGA
TTTATCAGCAATAAACCAGCCAGCCGGAAGGGCCGAGCGCAGAAGTGGTCCTGCAACTTTATCCGCCTCC
ATCCAGTCTATTAATTGTTGCCGGGAAGCTAGAGTAAGTAGTTCGCCAGTTAATAGTTTGCGCAACGTTG
TTGCCATTGCTGCAGGCATCGTGGTGTCACGCTCGTCGTTTGGTATGGCTTCATTCAGCTCCGGTTCCCA
ACGATCAAGGCGAGTTACATGATCCCCCATGTTGTGCAAAAAAGCGGTTAGCTCCTTCGGTCCTCCGATC
GTTGTCAGAAGTAAGTTGGCCGCAGTGTTATCACTCATGGTTATGGCAGCACTGCATAATTCTCTTACTG
TCATGCCATCCGTAAGATGCTTTTCTGTGACTGGTGAGTACTCAACCAAGTCATTCTGAGAATAGTGTAT
GCGGCGACCGAGTTGCTCTTGCCCGGCGTCAACACGGGATAATACCGCGCCACATAGCAGAACTTTAAAA
GTGCTCATCATTGGAAAACGTTCTTCGGGGCGAAAACTCTCAAGGATCTTACCGCTGTTGAGATCCAGTT
CGATGTAACCCACTCGTGCACCCAACTGATCTTCAGCATCTTTTACTTTCACCAGCGTTTCTGGGTGAGC
AAAAACAGGAAGGCAAAATGCCGCAAAAAAGGGAATAAGGGCGACACGGAAATGTTGAATACTCATACTC
TTCCTTTTTCAATATTATTGAAGCATTTATCAGGGTTATTGTCTCATGAGCGGATACATATTTGAATGTA
TTTAGAAAAATAAACAAATAGGGGTTCCGCGCACATTTCCCCGAAAAGTGCCACCTGACGTCTAAGAAAC
CATTATTATCATGACATTAACCTATAAAAATAGGCGTATCACGAGGCCCTTTCGT
